Addgene plasmid #226104: pcs2-MTSmut-cox8A(XXXX)-GFP-IRES-mCherry
Depositing lab: Michael Rape. Publication: Stress response silencing by an E3 ligase mutated in neurodegeneration. Haakonsen DL, Heider M, Ingersoll AJ, Vodehnal K, Witus SR, Uenaka T, Wernig M, Rape M. Nature. 2024 Feb;626(8000):874-880. doi: 10.1038/s41586-023-06985-7. Epub 2024 Jan 31. PubMed 38297121.
Backbone
  Vector backbone: pcs2-GFP-IRES-mCherry
  Vector type: Mammalian Expression
Growth in bacteria
  Bacterial resistance: Ampicillin, 100 μg/mL
  Growth temperature: 37°C
  Growth strain: DH5alpha
  Copy number: Unknown
Gene/Insert
  Gene/Insert name: COX8A
  Species: H. sapiens (human)
  Mutation: encodes only for mitochondrial targeting sequence of COX8A (aa 1-36) with mutations that impair recognition by SIFI: L4E, L8E, L9E, L12E
  Entrez Gene: COX8A (a.k.a. COX, COX8, COX8-2, COX8L, MC4DN15, VIII, VIII-L)
  Tag / fusion protein: GFP (C terminal on backbone)
Terms and licenses: Academic/Nonprofit Terms; Industry Terms: Not Available to Industry
Depositor comments: Cloned into BsmBI digested pcs2-GFP-IRES-mCherry.
How to cite: pcs2-MTSmut-cox8A(XXXX)-GFP-IRES-mCherry was a gift from Michael Rape (Addgene plasmid # 226104 ; http://n2t.net/addgene:226104 ; RRID:Addgene_226104)
