[The description below was written by a language model from this plasmid's Addgene catalogue record and pLannotate feature annotations shown in this document.]
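Description:
pcs2-MTSmut-cox8A(XXXX)-GFP-IRES-mCherry is a 6.2 kb mammalian expression plasmid built on the pCS2-derived backbone pcs2-GFP-IRES-mCherry. It is propagated in E. coli through a high-copy ColE1/pUC-type origin and selected with ampicillin via the β-lactamase gene. An f1 origin and remnants of the lac region (lacZα and lacI fragments, lac promoter and operator) are also carried in the backbone.

The expression cassette is driven by the simian cytomegalovirus IE94 enhancer/promoter, followed by an SP6 promoter that could allow in vitro transcription of the same message. The insert, cloned into the BsmBI-cut backbone, encodes only the mitochondrial targeting sequence of human COX8A (residues 1–36). It carries four leucine-to-glutamate substitutions (L4E, L8E, L9E, L12E) that, according to the record, impair recognition by SIFI. This presequence is fused at its C terminus to GFP, which the feature table annotates as codon-optimized AcGFP1. Downstream, an EMCV IRES directs translation of mCherry from the same transcript, and an SV40 polyadenylation signal lies beyond the mCherry coding region, flanked by T3 and T7 promoter elements.

Because both fluorescent proteins come from a single bicistronic mRNA, mCherry can act as an internal control for transfection and transcript level. The GFP-to-mCherry ratio would then report the abundance or stability of the presequence fusion. The record does not spell out the assay. However, the design and the associated work on an E3 ligase in stress response silencing suggest use as a recognition-deficient control reporter, for comparison with a wild-type presequence version.
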