Features (pLannotate 1.2.2; 18 found; start..end, strand, type, name):
    504..1076    -  misc_feature   IRES: internal ribosome entry site (IRES) of the encephalomyocarditis virus (EMCV)
   1084..1803    -  CDS            AcGFP1: Aequorea coerulescens GFP mammalian codon-optimized
   1819..1926    -  CDS            COX8A (fragment): COX8A_HUMAN - Also known as COX8, COX8L. Experimental evidence at protein level: Swiss-Prot protein existence level 1. Component of the cytochrome c oxidase, the last enzyme in the mitochondrial electron transport chain which drives oxidative phosphorylation. The respiratory chain contains 3 multisubunit complexes succinate dehydrogenase (complex II, CII), ubiquinol- cytochrome c oxidoreductase (cytochrome b-c1 complex, complex III, CIII) and cytochrome c oxidase (complex IV, CIV), that cooperate to transfer electrons derived from NADH and succinate to molecular oxygen, creating an electrochem
   1964..1982    -  promoter       SP6 promoter: promoter for bacteriophage SP6 RNA polymerase
   2017..2994    -  promoter       CMV IE94 promoter: enhancer/promoter region of simian cytomegalovirus major immediate early transcription unit IE94
   3001..3067    +  CDS            lacZα (fragment): LacZα fragment of β-galactosidase; lacZ fragment
   3072..3500    +  rep_origin     f1 ori (sequence partly withheld): f1 bacteriophage origin of replication; arrow indicates direction of (+) strand synthesis
   3553..3657    +  promoter       AmpR promoter: bla
   3658..4518    +  CDS            AmpR: β-lactamase; bla; confers resistance to ampicillin, carbenicillin, and related antibiotics
   4689..5277    +  rep_origin     ori: high-copy-number ColE1/pMB1/pBR322/pUC origin of replication
   5460..5552    +  CDS            lacI (fragment): lac repressor; lacI; The lac repressor binds to the lac operator to inhibit transcription in E. coli. This inhibition can be relieved by adding lactose or isopropyl-β-D-thiogalactopyranoside (IPTG).
   5565..5586    +  protein_bind   CAP binding site: CAP binding activates transcription in the presence of cAMP. E. coli catabolite activator protein
   5601..5631    +  promoter       lac promoter: promoter for the E. coli lac operon
   5639..5655    +  protein_bind   lac operator: The lac repressor binds to the lac operator to inhibit transcription in E. coli. This inhibition can be relieved by adding lactose or isopropyl-β-D-thiogalactopyranoside (IPTG). lac repressor encoded by lacI
   5700..5718    +  promoter       T3 promoter: promoter for bacteriophage T3 RNA polymerase
   5831..5965    +  polyA_signal   SV40 poly(A) signal: SV40 polyadenylation signal
   5970..5987    +  promoter       T7 promoter (fragment): promoter for bacteriophage T7 RNA polymerase
   5998..495     -  CDS            mCherry (across the origin): mCherry is a basic (constitutively fluorescent) red fluorescent protein published in 2004, derived from Discosoma sp.. It is reported to be a very rapidly-maturing monomer with low acid sensitivity.
>Addgene plasmid #226104 | pcs2-MTSmut-cox8A(XXXX)-GFP-IRES-mCherry | addgene full sequence | sequence record 448409 | Addgene NGS Result
CTCGCCCTTCAGGGCGCCGTCCTCGGGGTACATCCGCTCGGAGGAGGCCTCCCAGCCCATGGTTTTCTTC
TGCATTACGGGGCCGTCGGAGGGGAAGTTGGTGCCGCGCAGCTTCACCTTGTAGATGAACTCGCCGTCCT
GCAGGGAGGAGTCCTGGGTCACGGTCACCACGCCGCCGTCCTCGAAGTTCATCACGCGCTCCCACTTGAA
GCCCTCGGGGAAGGACAGCTTCAAGTAGTCGGGGATGTCGGCGGGGTGCTTCACGTAGGCCTTGGAGCCG
TACATGAACTGAGGGGACAGGATGTCCCAGGCGAAGGGCAGGGGGCCACCCTTGGTCACCTTCAGCTTGG
CGGTCTGGGTGCCCTCGTAGGGGCGGCCCTCGCCCTCGCCCTCGATCTCGAACTCGTGGCCGTTCACGGA
GCCCTCCATGTGCACCTTGAAGCGCATGAACTCCTTGATGATGGCCATGTTATCCTCCTCGCCCTTGCTC
ACCATTCCGGAGGTATTATCGTGTTTTTCAAAGGAAAACCACGTCCCCGTGGTTCGGGGGGCCTAGACGT
TTTTTTAACCTCGACTAAACACATGTAAAGCATGTGCACCGAGGCCCCAGATCAGATCCCATACAATGGG
GTACCTTCTGGGCATCCTTCAGCCCCTTGTTGAATACGCTTGAGGAGAGCCATTTGACTCTTTCCACAAC
TATCCAACTCACAACGTGGCACTGGGGTTGTGCCGCCTTTGCAGGTGTATCTTATACACGTGGCTTTTGG
CCGCAGAGGCACCTGTCGCCAGGTGGGGGGTTCCGCTGCCTGCAAAGGGTCGCTACAGACGTTGTTTGTC
TTCAAGAAGCTTCCAGAGGAACTGCTTCCTTCACGACATTCAACAGACCTTGCATTCCTTTGGCGAGAGG
GGAAAGACCCCTAGGAATGCTCGTCAAGAAGACAGGGCCAGGTTTCCGGGCCCTCACATTGCCAAAAGAC
GGCAATATGGTGGAAAATAACATATAGACAAACGCACACCGGCCTTATTCCAAGCGGCTTCGGCCAGTAA
CGTTAGGGGGGGGGGAGGGAGAGGGGCTCTAGATCACTTGTACAGCTCATCCATGCCGTGGGTGATGGCG
GCGGCGGTCACGAAGCCGAAGTAGATCATGTGATCGCGCTTCTCGTTGGGGTCCTTGGACAGGGCGCTCT
GGGTGGACAGGTAGTGGTTATCGGGCAGCAGCACAGGGCCATCGCCGATGGGGGTATTCTGCTGGTAGTG
GTCGGCCAGCTGCACGCTGCCATCCTCGATGTTGTGGCGGATCTTGAAGTTCACCTTGATGCCATTCTTG
GCCTTGTCGGTCATGATGTACACATTGTGGGCGTTGTAGTTGTACTCCATCTTATTGCCCAGGATGTTGC
CATCCTCCTTGAAATCGGTGCCGGTCAGCTCGATGCGATTCACCAGGGTATCGCCCTCGAACTTCACCTC
GGCGCGCGACTTGTAGTTGCCGTCATCCTCGAAGAAGATGGTGCGCTCCTGGATGTAGCCCTCAGGCATG
GCGCTCTTGAAGAAGTCGTGCTGCTTCATGTGATCGGGGTAGCGTGAGAAGCACTGCACGCCGTAGCTCA
GGGTGGTCACCAGGGTGGGCCAGGGCACAGGCAGCTTGCCGGTGGTGCAGATGAACTTCAGGGTCAGCTT
GCCGTAGGTGGCATCGCCCTCGCCCTCGCCGCTCACGCTGAACTTGTGGCCATTCACATCGCCATTCAGC
TCGATCAGGATGGGCACGATGCCGGTGAACAGCTCGGCGCCCTTGCTCACCATGCTGCCTCCGCCTCCCC
CAAGCTTCCCCTCCGGCGGCAACGAATGGATCTTGGCGCGCGGCACTGGGAGCCGCCGGGCCGAGCCTGT
CTCGCCCCGCTCCTCCAGCGGCGTCTCGACGGACATGGTGGCGGGATCCGCAAAAAGAACAAGTAGCTTG
TATTCTATAGTGTCACCTAAATCAAGCTTGCTCCGACGTCCCCAGGCAGAATGGCGGTTCCCTAAACGAG
CATTGCTTATATAGACCTCCCATTAGGCACGCCTACCGCCCATTTACGTCAATGGAACGCCCATTTGCGT
CATTGCCCCTCCCCATTGACGTCAATGGGGATGTACTTGGCAGCCATCGCGGGCCATTTACCGCCATTGA
CGTCAATGGGAGTACTGCCAATGTACCCTGGCGTACTTCCAATAGTAATGTACTTGCCAAGTTACTATTA
ATAGATATTGATGTACTGCCAAGTGGGCCATTTACCGTCATTGACGTCAATAGGGGGCGTGAGAACGGAT
ATGAATGGGCAATGAGCCATCCCATTGACGTCAATGGTGGGTGGTCCTATTGACGTCAATGGGCATTGAG
CCAGGCGGGCCATTTACCGTAATTGACGTCAATGGGGGAGGCGCCATATACGTCAATAGGACCGCCCATA
TGACGTCAATAGGAAAGACCATATATAGAGACCATTGACGTCAATGGGGGAGTGGCTATGGGCGGTATTA
GGAAGCCCCATATATGGTATATGGGACCGCCCATTGGGAGGGGCTATCTACGTCAATAGGAAAACCCATA
TATGGAATACTATATGGCATAGGGCCAATACATAGTATTGAACCTGGCCAATAGCCATATTGGCATAGGG
CCATATTGGATATTGCCTATATATTGATCCTGGCATATAGCCAATATGGCCGCCATTATTGGCACCATGC
CAATTCAATATGGCGGACTTGGCACAGGGCCAAGACCCCTCCTCAAACTTGGCACCGTGCCAAGTAGACC
CCTCCCCAGTTGGCACAGTGCCAGGTCCGCCATATTGAATTGGCATGGTGCCAAGTCCGCCATATTGAAT
TGGCTGGGGTCCAGATCCACCATATTGAATTGGCACGAGTCCATATACGCCATATTGAATTGGCACAGGT
CCAGATCCACCATATTGAATTGGCATGAGTCCATATACGCCATATTGAATTGGCGGTCGACTGGCGTAAT
AGCGAAGAGGCCCGCACCGATCGCCCTTCCCAACAGTTGCGCAGCCTGAATGGCGAATGGG
[124 nt withheld, positions 3072-3195]
C
[91 nt withheld, positions 3197-3287]
A
[49 nt withheld, positions 3289-3337]
CCTTTGACGTTGGAGTCCACGTTCTTT
[37 nt withheld, positions 3365-3401]
ACCCTATCTCGGTCTATTCTTTTGATTTATAAGGGATTTTGCCGATTTCGGCCTATTGGTTAAAAAATGA
GCTGATTTAACAAAAATTTAACGCGAATTTTAACAAAATATTAACGCTTACAATTTAGGTGGCACTTTTC
GGGGAAATGTGCGCGGAACCCCTATTTGTTTATTTTTCTAAATACATTCAAATATGTATCCGCTCATGAG
ACAATAACCCTGATAAATGCTTCAATAATATTGAAAAAGGAAGAGTATGAGTATTCAACATTTCCGTGTC
GCCCTTATTCCCTTTTTTGCGGCATTTTGCCTTCCTGTTTTTGCTCACCCAGAAACGCTGGTGAAAGTAA
AAGATGCTGAAGATCAGTTGGGTGCACGAGTGGGTTACATCGAACTGGATCTCAACAGCGGTAAGATCCT
TGAGAGTTTTCGCCCCGAAGAACGTTTTCCAATGATGAGCACTTTTAAAGTTCTGCTATGTGGCGCGGTA
TTATCCCGTATTGACGCCGGGCAAGAGCAACTCGGTCGCCGCATACACTATTCTCAGAATGACTTGGTTG
AGTACTCACCAGTCACAGAAAAGCATCTTACGGATGGCATGACAGTAAGAGAATTATGCAGTGCTGCCAT
AACCATGAGTGATAACACTGCGGCCAACTTACTTCTGACAACGATCGGAGGACCGAAGGAGCTAACCGCT
TTTTTGCACAACATGGGGGATCATGTAACTCGCCTTGATCGTTGGGAACCGGAGCTGAATGAAGCCATAC
CAAACGACGAGCGTGACACCACGATGCCTGTAGCAATGGCAACAACGTTGCGCAAACTATTAACTGGCGA
ACTACTTACTCTAGCTTCCCGGCAACAATTAATAGACTGGATGGAGGCGGATAAAGTTGCAGGACCACTT
CTGCGCTCGGCCCTTCCGGCTGGCTGGTTTATTGCTGATAAATCTGGAGCCGGTGAGCGTGGGTCTCGCG
GTATCATTGCAGCACTGGGGCCAGATGGTAAGCCCTCCCGTATCGTAGTTATCTACACGACGGGGAGTCA
GGCAACTATGGATGAACGAAATAGACAGATCGCTGAGATAGGTGCCTCACTGATTAAGCATTGGTAACTG
TCAGACCAAGTTTACTCATATATACTTTAGATTGATTTAAAACTTCATTTTTAATTTAAAAGGATCTAGG
TGAAGATCCTTTTTGATAATCTCATGACCAAAATCCCTTAACGTGAGTTTTCGTTCCACTGAGCGTCAGA
CCCCGTAGAAAAGATCAAAGGATCTTCTTGAGATCCTTTTTTTCTGCGCGTAATCTGCTGCTTGCAAACA
AAAAAACCACCGCTACCAGCGGTGGTTTGTTTGCCGGATCAAGAGCTACCAACTCTTTTTCCGAAGGTAA
CTGGCTTCAGCAGAGCGCAGATACCAAATACTGTTCTTCTAGTGTAGCCGTAGTTAGGCCACCACTTCAA
GAACTCTGTAGCACCGCCTACATACCTCGCTCTGCTAATCCTGTTACCAGTGGCTGCTGCCAGTGGCGAT
AAGTCGTGTCTTACCGGGTTGGACTCAAGACGATAGTTACCGGATAAGGCGCAGCGGTCGGGCTGAACGG
GGGGTTCGTGCACACAGCCCAGCTTGGAGCGAACGACCTACACCGAACTGAGATACCTACAGCGTGAGCT
ATGAGAAAGCGCCACGCTTCCCGAAGGGAGAAAGGCGGACAGGTATCCGGTAAGCGGCAGGGTCGGAACA
GGAGAGCGCACGAGGGAGCTTCCAGGGGGAAACGCCTGGTATCTTTATAGTCCTGTCGGGTTTCGCCACC
TCTGACTTGAGCGTCGATTTTTGTGATGCTCGTCAGGGGGGCGGAGCCTATGGAAAAACGCCAGCAACGC
GGCCTTTTTACGGTTCCTGGCCTTTTGCTGGCCTTTTGCTCACATGTTCTTTCCTGCGTTATCCCCTGAT
TCTGTGGATAACCGTATTACCGCCTTTGAGTGAGCTGATACCGCTCGCCGCAGCCGAACGACCGAGCGCA
GCGAGTCAGTGAGCGAGGAAGCGGAAGAGCGCCCAATACGCAAACCGCCTCTCCCCGCGCGTTGGCCGAT
TCATTAATGCAGCTGGCACGACAGGTTTCCCGACTGGAAAGCGGGCAGTGAGCGCAACGCAATTAATGTG
AGTTAGCTCACTCATTAGGCACCCCAGGCTTTACACTTTATGCTCCCGGCTCGTATGTTGTGTGGAATTG
TGAGCGGATAACAATTTCACACAGGAAACAGCTATGACCATGATTACGCCAAGCGCGCAATTAACCCTCA
CTAAAGGGAACAAAAGCTGGGTACCGGGCCCAATGCATTGGCGCCGCGGCCGCGAATTAAAAAACCTCCC
ACACCTCCCCCTGAACCTGAAACATAAAATGAATGCAATTGTTGTTGTTAACTTGTTTATTGCAGCTTAT
AATGGTTACAAATAAAGCAATAGCATCACAAATTTCACAAATAAAGCATTTTTTTCACTGCATTCTAGTT
GTGGTTTGTCCAAACTCATCAATGTATCTTATCATGTCTGGATCTACGTAATACGACTCACTATAGTTCT
AGATCACTTGTACAGCTCGTCCATGCCGCCGGTGGAGTGGCGGCCCTCGGCGCGTTCGTACTGTTCCACG
ATGGTGTAGTCCTCGTTGTGGGAGGTGATGTCCAACTTGATGTTGACGTTGTAGGCGCCGGGCAGCTGCA
CGGGCTTCTTGGCCTTGTAGGTGGTCTTGACCTCAGCGTCGTAGTGGCCGCCGTCCTTCAGCTTCAGCCT
CTGCTTGAT
